>Addgene plasmid #176537 | pHS0667 KraIscB-1 non-coding locus in pCOLADuet-1 | addgene full sequence | sequence record 346789 | Addgene NGS Result
GCAAACCGCCTCTCCCCGCGCGTTGGCCGATTCATTAATGCAGCTGGCACGACAGGTTTCCCGACTGGAA
AGCGGGCAGTGAGCGCAACGCAATTAATGTAAGTTAGCTCACTCATTAGGCACCGGGATCTCGACCGATG
CCCTTGAGAGCCTTCAACCCAGTCAGCTCCTTCCGGTGGGCGCGGGGCATGACTAACATGAGAATTACAA
CTTATATCGTATGGGGCTGACTTCAGGTGCTACATTTGAAGAGATAAATTGCACTGAAATCTAGAGTGAT
GGTGTCGGGAATCCGTAAAGGATCTTCTTGAGATCCTTTTACGATCGTCGTAATCTCCTGCTCTGTAAAC
GAAAAAACCGCCTGGGGAGGCGGTTTGATCGAAGGTTAAGTCAGTTGGGGAACTGCTTAACCTGGTAACT
GGCTTTAGTGGAGCGCAGATACCAAATACTGTCCTTTCAGTGTAGCCTCTGTTAGGCCACCACTTCAAGA
CTCTCGATATCTAAATCCACTAATTCTCAGTTACCAATGGCTGCTGCCAGTGGCGTTTTGTCGTGTCTTT
CCGGGTTGGACTCAAGATGATAGTTACCGGATAAGGCGCAGCAGTCGGGCTGAACGGGGGGTTCTTGCAC
ACAGCCCAGCTTGGAGCGAACTGTCTACACGGAACGGGACGTGGTGATTTGGGTAAAGCCTCCACCACAA
CACGGACGCCGCAGGACGGGAACAGGAGAGCGCAAGAGGGAGCCATCAGGGGGAAACGCCTGGTATCTTT
ATAGTCCTGTCGGGTTTCGCCACCACTGATTTGAGCGTCAGATTTCGTGATGTTCGTCAGGGGGGCGGAG
CCTATGGAAAAACGGCTTCGCTCCGGCCTTATTGTCTCTCTGCTAAGTATCCTCCTGGCATCTTCTAGGA
CGTTTCTGCGCTAGCATGCCTATTTGTTTATTTTTCTAAATACATTCAAATATGTATCCGCTCATGAGAC
AATAACCCTGATAAATGCTTCAATAATATTGAAAAAGGAAGAGTATGAGCCATATTCAACGGGAAACGTC
TTGCTCTAGGCCGCGATTAAATTCCAACATGGATGCTGATTTATATGGGTATAAATGGGCTCGCGATAAT
GTCGGGCAATCAGGTGCGACAATCTATCGATTGTATGGGAAGCCCGATGCGCCAGAGTTGTTTCTGAAAC
ATGGCAAAGGTAGCGTTGCCAATGATGTTACAGATGAGATGGTCAGACTAAACTGGCTGACGGAATTTAT
GCCTCTTCCGACCATCAAGCATTTTATCCGTACTCCTGATGATGCATGGTTACTCACCACTGCGATCCCC
GGGAAAACAGCATTCCAGGTATTAGAAGAATATCCTGATTCAGGTGAAAATATTGTTGATGCGCTGGCAG
TGTTCCTGCGCCGGTTGCATTCGATTCCTGTTTGTAATTGTCCTTTTAACAGCGACCGCGTATTTCGTCT
CGCTCAGGCGCAATCACGAATGAATAACGGTTTGGTTGATGCGAGTGATTTTGATGACGAGCGTAATGGC
TGGCCTGTTGAACAAGTCTGGAAAGAAATGCATAAACTTTTGCCATTCTCACCGGATTCAGTCGTCACTC
ATGGTGATTTCTCACTTGATAACCTTATTTTTGACGAGGGGAAATTAATAGGTTGTATTGATGTTGGACG
AGTCGGAATCGCAGACCGATACCAGGATCTTGCCATCCTATGGAACTGCCTCGGTGAGTTTTCTCCTTCA
TTACAGAAACGGCTTTTTCAAAAATATGGTATTGATAATCCTGATATGAATAAATTGCAGTTTCATTTGA
TGCTCGATGAGTTTTTCTAAGAATTAATTCATGAGCGGATACATATTTGAATGTATTTAGAAAAATAAAC
AAATAGGGGTTCCGCGCACATTTCCCCGAAAAGTGCCACTTGCGGAGACCCGGTCGTCAGCTTGTCGTCG
GTTCAGGGCAGGGTCGTTAAATAGCCGCTTATGTCTATTGCTGGTTTACCGGTTTATTGACTACCGGAAG
CAGTGTGACCGTGTGCTTCTCAAATGCCTGAGGTTTCAGCAAAAAACCCCTCAAGACCCGTTTAGAGGCC
CCAAGGGGTTATGCTAGTTATTGCTCAGCGGTGGCAGCAGCCTAGGTTAATTAAGCTGCGCTAGTAGACG
AGTCCATGTGCTGGCGTTCAAATTTCGCAGCAGCGGTTTCTTTACCAGACTCGAGGGTACCGACGTCAGC
GATCGCGTGGCCGGCCGATATCCAATTGAGATCTGCCATATGTATATCTCCTTCTTATACTTAACTAATA
TACTAAGATGGGGAATTGTTATCCGCTCACAATTCCCCTATAGTGAGTCGTATTAATTTCGATTATGCGG
CCGTGTACAATACGATTACTTTCTGTTCGACTTAAGCATTATGCGGCCGCAAGCTTGTCGACCTGCAGGC
GCGCCGAGCTCGAATTCGGATCCTGGCTGTGGTGATGATGGTGATGGCTGCTGCCCATGGTATATCTCCT
TATTAAAGTTAAACAAAATTATTTCTACAGGGGAATTGTTATCCGCTCACAATTCCCCTATAGTGAGTCG
TATTAATTTCCTAATGCAGGAGTCGCATAAGGGAGAGCGTCGAGATCCCGGACACCATCGAATGGCGCAA
AACCTTTCGCGGTATGGCATGATAGCGCCCGGAAGAGAGTCAATTCAGGGTGGTGAATGTGAAACCAGTA
ACGTTATACGATGTCGCAGAGTATGCCGGTGTCTCTTATCAGACCGTTTCCCGCGTGGTGAACCAGGCCA
GCCACGTTTCTGCGAAAACGCGGGAAAAAGTGGAAGCGGCGATGGCGGAGCTGAATTACATTCCCAACCG
CGTGGCACAACAACTGGCGGGCAAACAGTCGTTGCTGATTGGCGTTGCCACCTCCAGTCTGGCCCTGCAC
GCGCCGTCGCAAATTGTCGCGGCGATTAAATCTCGCGCCGATCAACTGGGTGCCAGCGTGGTGGTGTCGA
TGGTAGAACGAAGCGGCGTCGAAGCCTGTAAAGCGGCGGTGCACAATCTTCTCGCGCAACGCGTCAGTGG
GCTGATCATTAACTATCCGCTGGATGACCAGGATGCCATTGCTGTGGAAGCTGCCTGCACTAATGTTCCG
GCGTTATTTCTTGATGTCTCTGACCAGACACCCATCAACAGTATTATTTTCTCCCATGAAGACGGTACGC
GACTGGGCGTGGAGCATCTGGTCGCATTGGCCGCAGCCGAACGACCGAGCGCAGCGAGTCAGTGAGCGAG
GAAGCGGAAGAGCGCCCAATACGCAAACCGCCTCTCCCCGCGCGTTGGCCGATTCATTAATGCAGCTGGC
ACGACAGGTTTCCCGACTGGAAAGCGGGCAGTGAGCGCAACGCAATTAATGTGAGTTAGCTCACTCATTA
GGCACCCCAGGCTTTACACTTTATGCTTCCGGCTCGTATGTTGTGTGGAATTGTGAGCGGATAACAATTT
CACACAGGAAACAGCTATGACCATGATTACGCCAAGCTTGCATGCCTGCAGACGAGTCCCTGGAGGATCC
TGCAGACGAGTCCCTGGAGGATCGATCCTGCAGACGAGTCCCTGGAGGATCAGCCCACAGGCACACTGTA
TACTCCAGAAGAAGAGGCCGCACCCGTTTGAGGCCGCACCAAATGTGAACTACCACTGAGCTGAAGACGC
AGTGGCTTCTTCGGAAGTCACTGAAGACGCAGACCAGGAGCTCCTTCGGAAGCTTGAGTTCACCAGACTC
GTTTCCAGAAATGGGAACAGCGTTCGATTGGTCATGACACCTGCGGTTGACGCATCAGACCGCTGCTCTG
TCGCTGAGGGTTAAGTAGGCTTGAGGAAAGGGCCGGTGCTCTCAGCGCAAAAAGCCTTTTGAACACTGTC
GAGATGAAGCCGGATTCCCTTCGTGGTCACAGCGAAGGGATACGCACCACCCGGCGCTTGCCGGAGCATT
TTCCGAAAGGAGTTTTCTATGAACGTCGTCTACGTCCTCTCGCCGGAGAGAACACCATTAATGCCCTGTC
AACCTGCCATTGCGAGGTTGTTGCTGAAACAAGGAAAATCATCATGGATGATGAAACAAAGAACCACGCC
AAATCCCTCATTCTCTATCACCTCATCTTTGTCTGCAAGTGCGGGAAAAAACGTTTGATGCGCTCTGGAG
ATGAGACAAAAAGGATATTCGAGGTCATTGCAACACAATCAGACGTTTCCTTTGAGACGATGGAGGTGGA
CAAGGATCATATTCACTGCCTAGTAAAAAGCGAACCGAGGATAGCACCACTCGCGATAGTACGAAGGTTA
AAGCAAGAATCGACTCTTCAGCTTTGGCAGATGCACGAAGATGAATTGAGAAGACACTTTTGGAAGGAAA
GGACATTCTGGAGCGATGGATACTTCTGCCGTACCGTTGGCGATGCAAGTCAGGGAACAAGACGCCAGTA
CATTGAGGATCAAGGGTGAGGTGCGGCAATTCATCCACGAAGCTGAAGACTTCGCGGTTTTCTTGCCGCC
TTTCCTATAAAAAATGGATACAAGCAGGGTGCCTTCCCTTGTAGGAAGGCACCCTGCTTGTATCCATCAT
CTTACCAGCCAGCCGGGTACCGAGCTCGAATTCACTGGCCGTCGTTTTACAACGTCGTGACTGGGAAAAC
CCTGGCGTTACCCAACTTAATCGCCTTGCAGCACATCCCCCTTTCGCCAGCTGGCGTAATAGCGAAGAGG
CCCGCACCGATCGCCCTTCCCAACAGTTGCGCAGCCTGAATGGCGAATGGCGCCTGATGCGGTATTTTCT
CCTTACGCATCTGTGCGGTATTTCACACCGCATATGGTGCACTCTCAGTACAATCTGCTCTGATGCCGCA
TAGTTAAGCCAGCCCCGACACCCGCCAACACCCGCTGTCACCAGCAAATCGCGCTGTTAGCGGGCCCATT
AAGTTCTGTCTCGGCGCGTCTGCGTCTGGCTGGCTGGCATAAATATCTCACTCGCAATCAAATTCAGCCG
ATAGCGGAACGGGAAGGCGACTGGAGTGCCATGTCCGGTTTTCAACAAACCATGCAAATGCTGAATGAGG
GCATCGTTCCCACTGCGATGCTGGTTGCCAACGATCAGATGGCGCTGGGCGCAATGCGCGCCATTACCGA
GTCCGGGCTGCGCGTTGGTGCGGACATCTCGGTAGTGGGATACGACGATACCGAAGACAGCTCATGTTAT
ATCCCGCCGTTAACCACCATCAAACAGGATTTTCGCCTGCTGGGGCAAACCAGCGTGGACCGCTTGCTGC
AACTCTCTCAGGGCCAGGCGGTGAAGGGCAATCAGCTGTTGCCCGTCTCACTGGTGAAAAGAAAAACCAC
CCTGGCGCCCAATAC
Features (pLannotate 1.2.2; 28 found; start..end, strand, type, name):
     95..116     +  protein_bind   CAP binding site: CAP binding activates transcription in the presence of cAMP. E. coli catabolite activator protein
    131..195     +  CDS            TcR (fragment): tetracycline efflux protein; tet; confers resistance to tetracycline
    280..915     +  rep_origin     ColA ori: Plasmids containing the ColA origin of replication can be propagated in E. coli cells that contain additional plasmids with compatible origins.
    933..1024    +  promoter       AmpR promoter: bla
   1025..1840    +  CDS            KanR: aminoglycoside phosphotransferase; aph(3')-Ia; confers resistance to kanamycin in bacteria or G418 (Geneticin®) in eukaryotes
   1849..1906    -  promoter       AmpR promoter (fragment): bla
   2070..2117    -  terminator     T7 terminator: transcription terminator for bacteriophage T7 RNA polymerase
   2125..2142    -  CDS            SET1 (fragment): solubility-enhancement tag derived from T7 phage gene 10B
   2172..2213    -  CDS            S-Tag (fragment): affinity and epitope tag derived from pancreatic ribonuclease A
   2322..2346    -  protein_bind   lac operator: The lac repressor binds to the lac operator to inhibit transcription in E. coli. This inhibition can be relieved by adding lactose or isopropyl-β-D-thiogalactopyranoside (IPTG). lac repressor encoded by lacI
   2347..2365    -  promoter       T7 promoter: promoter for bacteriophage T7 RNA polymerase
   2515..2537    -  RBS            RBS: efficient ribosome binding site from bacteriophage T7 gene 10 (Olins and Rangwala, 1989)
   2552..2576    -  protein_bind   lac operator: The lac repressor binds to the lac operator to inhibit transcription in E. coli. This inhibition can be relieved by adding lactose or isopropyl-β-D-thiogalactopyranoside (IPTG). lac repressor encoded by lacI
   2577..2595    -  promoter       T7 promoter: promoter for bacteriophage T7 RNA polymerase
   2598..2633    +  CDS            TcR (fragment): tetracycline efflux protein; tet; confers resistance to tetracycline
   2641..2718    +  promoter       lacI promoter: lacI
   2719..3250    +  CDS            lacI (fragment): lac repressor; lacI; The lac repressor binds to the lac operator to inhibit transcription in E. coli. This inhibition can be relieved by adding lactose or isopropyl-β-D-thiogalactopyranoside (IPTG).
   3250..3300    +  rep_origin     RSF ori (fragment): Plasmids containing the RSF 1030 origin of replication can be propagated in E. coli cells that contain additional plasmids with compatible origins.
   3302..3394    +  CDS            lacI (fragment): lac repressor; lacI; The lac repressor binds to the lac operator to inhibit transcription in E. coli. This inhibition can be relieved by adding lactose or isopropyl-β-D-thiogalactopyranoside (IPTG).
   3407..3428    +  protein_bind   CAP binding site: CAP binding activates transcription in the presence of cAMP. E. coli catabolite activator protein
   3443..3473    +  promoter       lac promoter: promoter for the E. coli lac operon
   3481..3497    +  protein_bind   lac operator: The lac repressor binds to the lac operator to inhibit transcription in E. coli. This inhibition can be relieved by adding lactose or isopropyl-β-D-thiogalactopyranoside (IPTG). lac repressor encoded by lacI
   3534..3551    -  misc_feature   MCS (fragment): pUC18/19 multiple cloning site
   3684..3851    +  ncRNA          HEARO: Accession: RF02033 - HNH endonuclease-associated RNA and ORF (HEARO) RNA
   4633..4653    -  misc_feature   MCS (fragment): pUC18/19 multiple cloning site
   4650..4807    +  CDS            lacZα (fragment): LacZα fragment of β-galactosidase; lacZ fragment
   4813..4912    -  misc_feature   bom (fragment): basis of mobility region from pBR322
   4937..82      +  CDS            lacI (fragment) (across the origin): lac repressor; lacI; The lac repressor binds to the lac operator to inhibit transcription in E. coli. This inhibition can be relieved by adding lactose or isopropyl-β-D-thiogalactopyranoside (IPTG).
