[The description below was written by a language model from this plasmid's Addgene catalogue record and pLannotate feature annotations shown in this document.]
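Description:
pHS0667 is a bacterial expression plasmid built on pCOLADuet-1, a low-copy E. coli vector that replicates from the ColA origin and is selected with kanamycin through the aph(3')-Ia KanR gene. The ColA origin is compatible with other common replicons, so this plasmid can be maintained alongside additional plasmids in the same cell. The total size is 5,405 bp. The feature table shows the usual Duet elements: two T7 promoter/lac operator units, a T7 gene 10 ribosome binding site, remnants of the S-tag region and a T7 terminator. These appear largely unoccupied by the insert.

The payload is an approximately 1 kb segment carrying the non-protein-coding components of the KraIscB-1 locus from Ktedonobacter racemifer. In the annotation, lacI is detected only as several fragments. These fragments surround a cassette containing a CAP binding site, lac promoter and lac operator, with pUC-type multiple cloning site fragments and a lacZα fragment flanking a central region. This layout suggests that a lac-promoter cassette holding the insert was placed within the lacI region of the backbone, although the record does not state the cloning strategy. The only annotated element within the insert region is a HEARO ncRNA (HNH endonuclease-associated RNA and ORF), a structured RNA family found next to IscB genes. The rest of the insert is unannotated.

The IscB protein itself is not encoded here. The associated study concerns RNA-guided endonucleases of IS200/IS605 transposons, so the plasmid probably supplies the locus's non-coding RNA in E. coli, most likely together with a compatible plasmid expressing the IscB protein. The record does not describe specific experiments.
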