Addgene plasmid #176537: pHS0667 KraIscB-1 non-coding locus in pCOLADuet-1
Purpose: Non-protein coding locus components from KraIscB-1
Depositing lab: Feng Zhang. Depositing organization: Broad Institute. Publication: The widespread IS200/IS605 transposon family encodes diverse programmable RNA-guided endonucleases. Altae-Tran H, Kannan S, Demircioglu FE, Oshiro R, Nety SP, McKay LJ, Dlakic M, Inskeep WP, Makarova KS, Macrae RK, Koonin EV, Zhang F. Science. 2021 Oct;374(6563):57-65. doi: 10.1126/science.abj6856. Epub 2021 Sep 9. PubMed 34591643.
Backbone
  Vector backbone: pCOLADuet1
  Backbone size w/o insert (bp): 3719
  Total vector size (bp): 5405
  Vector type: Bacterial Expression
Growth in bacteria
  Bacterial resistance: Kanamycin, 50 μg/mL
  Growth temperature: 37°C
  Growth strain: NEB Stable
  Copy number: Low Copy
Gene/Insert
  Gene/Insert name: non-coding locus components from KraIscB-1 locus
  Species: Ktedonobacter racemifer
  Insert size (bp): 1032
Terms and licenses: Academic/Nonprofit Terms; Industry Terms: Not Available to Industry
How to cite: pHS0667 KraIscB-1 non-coding locus in pCOLADuet-1 was a gift from Feng Zhang (Addgene plasmid # 176537 ; http://n2t.net/addgene:176537 ; RRID:Addgene_176537)
